Addgene plasmid #117880: CHL1 T101D-eGFP
Purpose: protein expression
Depositing lab: Geoffrey Chang. Depositing organization: University of California, San Diego (UCSD).
Backbone
  Vector backbone: pPICZc
  Backbone size w/o insert (bp): 3329
  Vector type: Yeast Expression
Growth in bacteria
  Bacterial resistance: Bleocin (Zeocin), 50 μg/mL
  Growth temperature: 37°C
  Growth strain: DH5alpha
  Copy number: High Copy
Gene/Insert
  Gene/Insert name: CHL1T101D-eGFP
  Species: A. thaliana (mustard weed)
  Mutation: T101D
  Entrez Gene: AT5G40090 (a.k.a. AT5G40090, CHL1, CHS1-like 1, MUD12.70, MUD12_70)
  Promoter: AOX
  Cloning method: Unknown
  Sequencing primers: 5′ GACTGGTTCCAATTGACAAGC; 3′ GCAAATGGCATTCTGACATCC
Terms and licenses: Academic/Nonprofit Terms; Industry Terms: Not Available to Industry
How to cite: CHL1 T101D-eGFP was a gift from Geoffrey Chang (Addgene plasmid # 117880 ; http://n2t.net/addgene:117880 ; RRID:Addgene_117880)
