[The description below was written by a language model from this plasmid's Addgene catalogue record and pLannotate feature annotations shown in this document.]
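Description:
CHL1 T101D-eGFP is a yeast expression plasmid built on the pPICZc backbone, a vector designed for the methylotrophic yeast Pichia pastoris (Komagataella phaffii). It is propagated in E. coli through a high-copy ColE1/pUC-type origin. Selection relies on a single Sh ble (BleoR) gene conferring Zeocin resistance. This marker sits behind tandem promoters, the yeast TEF1 promoter and the synthetic bacterial EM7 promoter, and is followed by the CYC1 terminator, so the same gene serves for selection in both yeast and bacteria. No yeast replication origin is annotated, which fits the usual use of pPICZ vectors as integrating constructs. The sequenced record is 7,123 nt, and the stretch between the CYC1 terminator and the origin is largely unannotated apart from a short RNA-OUT match.

The payload is the Arabidopsis thaliana CHL1 coding sequence, which the feature table identifies as NPF6.3 (also NRT1.1), a dual-affinity, proton-dependent nitrate transporter that also acts as a nitrate sensor. The catalogue's Entrez link instead points to a different locus that shares the CHL1 alias (CHS1-like 1), so the sequence-based annotation appears to be the more reliable identification. The insert carries a T101D substitution; aspartate replacements of threonine are commonly used to mimic phosphorylation, though the record does not state this rationale. The transporter is fused at its C-terminus to EGFP, followed by short tag fragments matching TEV-cleavage and 6xHis elements. Expression is driven by the methanol-inducible AOX1 promoter and ended by the AOX1 terminator. The stated purpose is protein expression, and the GFP fusion would allow fluorescence monitoring of the membrane protein during production and purification.
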