Features (pLannotate 1.2.2; 13 found; start..end, strand, type, name):
      2..940     +  promoter       AOX1 promoter: Pichia pastoris AOX1; inducible promoter, regulated by methanol
    949..2718    +  CDS            NPF6.3: PTR7_ARATH - Also known as CHL1, NRT1, NRT1.1. Experimental evidence at protein level: Swiss-Prot protein existence level 1. Dual affinity nitrate transporter. Involved in proton- dependent nitrate uptake and in the regulation of the nitrate transporter NRT2.1. Acts also as a nitrate sensor that trigger a specific signaling pathway stimulating lateral root growth and seed germination. The uptake activity is not required for sensor function. Displays an auxin transport facilitation inhibited by high nitrate concentration. Required to prevent auxin accumulation in preemerged lateral root primord
   2755..3471    +  CDS            EGFP: EGFP is a basic (constitutively fluorescent) green fluorescent protein published in 1996, derived from Aequorea victoria. It is reported to be a rapidly-maturing weak dimer with moderate acid sensitivity.
   3477..3495    +  CDS            capTEV™ (fragment): composite tag for in vivo biotinylation, TEV protease cleavage, and 6xHis tagging
   3511..3528    +  CDS            capTEV™ (fragment): composite tag for in vivo biotinylation, TEV protease cleavage, and 6xHis tagging
   3539..3604    +  CDS            AOX1 (fragment): ALOX1_KOMPC - Experimental evidence at protein level: Swiss-Prot protein existence level 1. Major isoform of alcohol oxidase, which catalyzes the oxidation of methanol to formaldehyde and hydrogen peroxide, the first step in the methanol utilization pathway of methylotrophic yeasts. From Komagataella phaffii (strain ATCC 76273 / CBS 7435 / CECT 11047 / NRRL Y-11430 / Wegner 21-1) (Yeast) (Pichia pastoris).
   3608..3854    +  terminator     AOX1 terminator: Pichia pastoris AOX1; transcription terminator for AOX1
   3875..4282    +  promoter       TEF1 promoter: S. cerevisiae TEF1; promoter for EF-1α
   4289..4336    +  promoter       EM7 promoter: synthetic bacterial promoter&nbsp
   4355..4729    +  CDS            BleoR: antibiotic-binding protein; Sh ble from Streptoalloteichus hindustanus; confers resistance to bleomycin, phleomycin, and Zeocin™
   4795..5042    +  terminator     CYC1 terminator: S. cerevisiae CYC1; transcription terminator for CYC1
   5155..5224    -  ncRNA          RNA-OUT: Accession: RF00240 - RNA-OUT
   6455..7043    -  rep_origin     ori: high-copy-number ColE1/pMB1/pBR322/pUC origin of replication
>Addgene plasmid #117880 | CHL1 T101D-eGFP | addgene full sequence | sequence record 231040 | Addgene NGS Result
AGATCTAACATCCAAAGACGAAAGGTTGAATGAAACCTTTTTGCCATCCGACATCCACAGGTCCATTCTC
ACACATAAGTGCCAAACGCAACAGGAGGGGATACACTAGCAGCAGACCGTTGCAAACGCAGGACCTCCAC
TCCTCTTCTCCTCAACACCCACTTTTGCCATCGAAAAACCAGCCCAGTTATTGGGCTTGATTGGAGCTCG
CTCATTCCAATTCCTTCTATTAGGCTACTAACACCATGACTTTATTAGCCTGTCTATCCTGGCCCCCCTG
GCGAGGTTCATGTTTGTTTATTTCCGAATGCAACAAGCTCCGCATTACACCCGAACATCACTCCAGATGA
GGGCTTTCTGAGTGTGGGGTCAAATAGTTTCATGTTCCCCAAATGGCCCAAAACTGACAGTTTAAACGCT
GTCTTGGAACCTAATATGACAAAAGCGTGATCTCATCCAAGATGAACTAAGTTTGGTTCGTTGAAATGCT
AACGGCCAGTTGGTCAAAAAGAAACTTCCAAAAGTCGGCATACCGTTTGTCTTGTTTGGTATTGATTGAC
GAATGCTCAAAAATAATCTCATTAATGCTTAGCGCAGTCTCTCTATCGCTTCTGAACCCCGGTGCACCTG
TGCCGAAACGCAAATGGGGAAACACCCGCTTTTTGGATGATTATGCATTGTCTCCACATTGTATGCTTCC
AAGATTCTGGTGGGAATACTGCTGATAGCCTAACGTTCATGATCAAAATTTAACTGTTCTAACCCCTACT
TGACAGCAATATATAAACAGAAGGAAGCTGCCCTGTCTTAAACCTTTTTTTTTATCATCATTATTAGCTT
ACTTTCATAATTGCGACTGGTTCCAATTGACAAGCTTTTGATTTTAACGACTTTTAACGACAACTTGAGA
AGATCAAAAAACAACTAATTATTCGAAACGAGGAATTCATGTCTCTTCCTGAAACTAAATCTGATGATAT
CCTTCTTGATGCTTGGGACTTCCAAGGCCGTCCCGCCGATCGCTCAAAAACCGGCGGCTGGGCCAGCGCC
GCCATGATTCTTTGTATTGAGGCCGTGGAGAGGCTGACGACGTTAGGTATCGGAGTTAATCTGGTGACGT
ATTTGACGGGAACTATGCATTTAGGCAATGCAACTGCGGCTAACACCGTTACCAATTTCCTCGGAACTTC
TTTCATGCTCTGTCTCCTCGGTGGCTTCATCGCCGATACCTTTCTCGGCAGGTACCTAGACATTGCTATA
TTCGCCGCAATCCAAGCCACGGGTGTTTCAATCTTAACTCTATCAACAATCATACCGGGACTTCGACCAC
CAAGATGCAATCCAACAACGTCGTCCCACTGCGAACAAGCAAGTGGAATACAACTGACGGTCCTATACTT
AGCCTTATACCTCACCGCTCTAGGAACGGGAGGCGTGAAGGCTAGTGTCTCGGGTTTCGGGTCGGACCAA
TTCGATGAGACCGAACCAAAAGAACGATCGAAAATGACATATTTCTTCAACCGTTTCTTCTTTTGTATCA
ACGTTGGCTCTCTTTTAGCTGTGACGGTCCTTGTCTACGTACAAGACGATGTTGGACGCAAATGGGGCTA
TGGAATTTGCGCGTTTGCGATCGTGCTTGCACTCAGCGTTTTCTTGGCCGGAACAAACCGCTACCGTTTC
AAGAAGTTGATCGGTAGCCCGATGACGCAGGTTGCTGCGGTTATCGTGGCGGCGTGGAGGAATAGGAAGC
TCGAGCTGCCGGCAGATCCGTCCTATCTCTACGATGTGGATGATATTATTGCGGCGGAAGGTTCGATGAA
GGGTAAACAAAAGCTGCCACACACTGAACAATTCCGTTCATTAGATAAGGCAGCAATAAGGGATCAGGAA
GCGGGAGTTACCTCGAATGTATTCAACAAGTGGACACTCTCAACACTAACAGATGTTGAGGAAGTGAAAC
AAATCGTGCGAATGTTACCAATTTGGGCAACATGCATCCTCTTCTGGACCGTCCACGCTCAATTAACGAC
ATTATCAGTCGCACAATCCGAGACATTGGACCGTTCCATCGGGAGCTTCGAGATCCCTCCAGCATCGATG
GCAGTCTTCTACGTCGGTGGCCTCCTCCTAACCACCGCCGTCTATGACCGCGTCGCCATTCGTCTATGCA
AAAAGCTATTCAACTACCCCCATGGTCTAAGACCGCTTCAACGGATCGGTTTGGGGCTTTTCTTCGGATC
AATGGCTATGGCTGTGGCTGCTTTGGTCGAGCTCAAACGTCTTAGAACTGCACACGCTCATGGTCCAACA
GTCAAAACGCTTCCTCTAGGGTTTTATCTACTCATCCCACAATATCTTATTGTCGGTATCGGCGAAGCGT
TAATCTACACAGGACAGTTAGATTTCTTCTTGAGAGAGTGCCCTAAAGGTATGAAAGGGATGAGCACGGG
TCTATTGTTGAGCACATTGGCATTAGGCTTTTTCTTCAGCTCGGTTCTCGTGACAATCGTCGAGAAATTC
ACCGGGAAAGCTCATCCATGGATTGCCGATGATCTCAACAAGGGCCGTCTTTACAATTTCTACTGGCTTG
TGGCCGTACTTGTTGCCTTGAACTTCCTCATTTTCCTAGTTTTCTCCAAGTGGTACGTTTACAAGGAAAA
AAGACTAGCTGAGGTGGGGATTGAGTTGGATGATGAGCCGAGTATTCCAATGGGTCATAGCGGCCGCGAG
AACCTGTACTTCCAATCTGGTTCGATGGTGAGCAAGGGCGAGGAGCTGTTCACCGGGGTGGTGCCCATCC
TGGTCGAGCTGGACGGCGACGTAAACGGCCACAAGTTCAGCGTGTCCGGCGAGGGCGAGGGCGATGCCAC
CTACGGCAAGCTGACCCTGAAGTTCATCTGCACCACCGGCAAGCTGCCCGTGCCCTGGCCCACCCTCGTG
ACCACCCTGACCTACGGCGTGCAGTGCTTCAGCCGCTACCCCGACCACATGAAGCAGCACGACTTCTTCA
AGTCCGCCATGCCCGAAGGCTACGTCCAGGAGCGCACCATCTTCTTCAAGGACGACGGCAACTACAAGAC
CCGCGCCGAGGTGAAGTTCGAGGGCGACACCCTGGTGAACCGCATCGAGCTGAAGGGCATCGACTTCAAG
GAGGACGGCAACATCCTGGGGCACAAGCTGGAGTACAACTACAACAGCCACAACGTCTATATCATGGCCG
ACAAGCAGAAGAACGGCATCAAGGTGAACTTCAAGATCCGCCACAACATCGAGGACGGCAGCGTGCAGCT
CGCCGACCACTACCAGCAGAACACCCCCATCGGCGACGGCCCCGTGCTGCTGCCCGACAACCACTACCTG
AGCACCCAGTCCGCCCTGAGCAAAGACCCCAACGAGAAGCGCGATCACATGGTCCTGCTGGAGTTCGTGA
CCGCCGCCGGGATCACTCTCGGCATGGACGAGCTGTACAAGTCGTCGCATCATCATCATCATCATCATCA
TTAAGTCGACCATCATCATCATCATCATTGAGTTTGTAGCCTTAGACATGACTGTTCCTCAGTTCAAGTT
GGGCACTTACGAGAAGACCGGTCTTGCTAGATTCTAATCAAGAGGATGTCAGAATGCCATTTGCCTGAGA
GATGCAGGCTTCATTTTTGATACTTTTTTATTTGTAACCTATATAGTATAGGATTTTTTTTGTCATTTTG
TTTCTTCTCGTACGAGCTTGCTCCTGATCAGCCTATCTCGCAGCTGATGAATATCTTGTGGTAGGGGTTT
GGGAAAATCATTCGAGTTTGATGTTTTTCTTGGTATTTCCCACTCCTCTTCAGAGTACAGAAGATTAAGT
GAGACCTTCGTTTGTGCGGATCCCCCACACACCATAGCTTCAAAATGTTTCTACTCCTTTTTTACTCTTC
CAGATTTTCTCGGACTCCGCGCATCGCCGTACCACTTCAAAACACCCAAGCACAGCATACTAAATTTCCC
CTCTTTCTTCCTCTAGGGTGTCGTTAATTACCCGTACTAAAGGTTTGGAAAAGAAAAAAGAGACCGCCTC
GTTTCTTTTTCTTCGTCGAAAAAGGCAATAAAAATTTTTATCACGTTTCTTTTTCTTGAAAATTTTTTTT
TTTGATTTTTTTCTCTTTCGATGACCTCCCATTGATATTTAAGTTAATAAACGGTCTTCAATTTCTCAAG
TTTCAGTTTCATTTTTCTTGTTCTATTACAACTTTTTTTACTTCTTGCTCATTAGAAAGAAAGCATAGCA
ATCTAATCTAAGGGCGGTGTTGACAATTAATCATCGGCATAGTATATCGGCATAGTATAATACGACAAGG
TGAGGAACTAAACCATGGCCAAGTTGACCAGTGCCGTTCCGGTGCTCACCGCGCGCGACGTCGCCGGAGC
GGTCGAGTTCTGGACCGACCGGCTCGGGTTCTCCCGGGACTTCGTGGAGGACGACTTCGCCGGTGTGGTC
CGGGACGACGTGACCCTGTTCATCAGCGCGGTCCAGGACCAGGTGGTGCCGGACAACACCCTGGCCTGGG
TGTGGGTGCGCGGCCTGGACGAGCTGTACGCCGAGTGGTCGGAGGTCGTGTCCACGAACTTCCGGGACGC
CTCCGGGCCGGCCATGACCGAGATCGGCGAGCAGCCGTGGGGGCGGGAGTTCGCCCTGCGCGACCCGGCC
GGCAACTGCGTGCACTTCGTGGCCGAGGAGCAGGACTGACACGTCCGACGCGGCCCGACGGGTCCGAGGC
CTCGGAGATCCGTCCCCCTTTTCCTTTGTCGATATCATGTAATTAGTTATGTCACGCTTACATTCACGCC
CTCCCCCCACATCCGCTCTAACCGAAAAGGAAGGAGTTAGACAACCTGAAGTCTAGGTCCCTATTTATTT
TTTTATAGTTATGTTAGTATTAAGAACGTTATTTATATTTCAAATTTTTCTTTTTTTTCTGTACAGACGC
GTGTACGCATGTAACATTATACTGAAAACCTTGCTTGAGAAGGTTTTGGGACGCTCGAAGGCTTTAATTT
GCAAGCTGGAGACCAACATGTGAGCAAAAGGCCAGCAAAAGGCCAGGAACCGTAAAAAGGCCGCGTTGCT
CTGATGAATCCCCTAATGATTTTTATCAAAATCATTAAGTTAAGGTAGATACACATCTTGTCATATGATC
AAATGGTTTCGCCAAAAATCAATAATCAGACAACAAAATGTGCGAACTCGATATTTTACACGACTCTCTT
TACCAATTCTGCCCCGAATTACACTTAAAACGACTCAACAGCTTAACGTTGGCTTGCCACGCCTTACTTG
ACTGTAAAACTCTCACTCTTACCGAACTTGGCCGTAACCTGCCAACCAAAGCGAGAACAAAACATAACAT
CAAACGAATCGACCGATTGTTAGGTAATCGTCACCTCCACAAAGAGCGACTCGCTGTATACCGTTGGCAT
GCTAGCTTTATCTGTTCGGGCAATACGATGCCCATTGTACTTGTTGACTGGTCTGATATCCGTGAGCAAA
AACGGCTTATGGTATTGCGAGCTTCAGTCGCACTACACGGTCGTTCTGTTACTCTTTATGAGAAAGCGTT
CCCGCTTTCAGAGCAATGTTCAAAGAAAGCTCATGACCAATTTCTAGCCGACCTTGCGAGCATTCTACCG
AGTAACACCACACCGCTCATTGTCAGTGATGCTGGCTTTAAAGTGCCATGGTATAAATCCGTTGAGAAGC
TGGGTTGGTACTGGTTAAGTCGAGTAAGAGGAAAAGTACAATATGCAGACCTAGGAGCGGAAAACTGGAA
ACCTATCAGCAACTTACATGATATGTCATCTAGTCACTCAAAGACTTTAGGCTATAAGAGGCTGACTAAA
AGCAATCCAATCTCATGCCAAATTCTATTGTATAAATCTCGCTCTAAAGGCCGAAAAAATCAGCGCTCGA
CACGGACTCATTGTCACCACCCGTCACCTAAAATCTACTCAGCGTCGGCAAAGGAGCCATGGATTCTAGC
AACTAACTTACCTGTTGAAATTCGAACACCCAAACAACTTGTTAATATCTATTCGAAGCGAATGCAGATT
GAAGAAACCTTCCGAGACTTGAAAAGTCCTGCCTACGGACTAGGCCTACGCCATAGCCGAACGAGCAGCT
CAGAGCGTTTTGATATCATGCTGCTAATCGCCCTGATGCTTCAACTAACATGTTGGCTTGCGGGCGTTCA
TGCTCAGAAACAAGGTTGGGACAAGCACTTCCAGGCTAACACAGTCAGAAATCGAAACGTACTCTCAACA
GTTCGCTTAGGCATGGAAGTTTTGCGGCATTCTGGCTACACAATAACAAGGGAAGACTTACTCGTGGCTG
CAACCCTACTAGCTCAAAATTTATTCACACATGGTTACGCTTTGGGGAAATTATGAGGGGATCTCTCAGC
GCGTTGCTGGCGTTTTTCCATAGGCTCCGCCCCCCTGACGAGCATCACAAAAATCGACGCTCAAGTCAGA
GGTGGCGAAACCCGACAGGACTATAAAGATACCAGGCGTTTCCCCCTGGAAGCTCCCTCGTGCGCTCTCC
TGTTCCGACCCTGCCGCTTACCGGATACCTGTCCGCCTTTCTCCCTTCGGGAAGCGTGGCGCTTTCTCAT
AGCTCACGCTGTAGGTATCTCAGTTCGGTGTAGGTCGTTCGCTCCAAGCTGGGCTGTGTGCACGAACCCC
CCGTTCAGCCCGACCGCTGCGCCTTATCCGGTAACTATCGTCTTGAGTCCAACCCGGTAAGACACGACTT
ATCGCCACTGGCAGCAGCCACTGGTAACAGGATTAGCAGAGCGAGGTATGTAGGCGGTGCTACAGAGTTC
TTGAAGTGGTGGCCTAACTACGGCTACACTAGAAGAACAGTATTTGGTATCTGCGCTCTGCTGAAGCCAG
TTACCTTCGGAAAAAGAGTTGGTAGCTCTTGATCCGGCAAACAAACCACCGCTGGTAGCGGTGGTTTTTT
TGTTTGCAAGCAGCAGATTACGCGCAGAAAAAAAGGATCTCAAGAAGATCCTTTGATCTTTTCTACGGGG
TCTGACGCTCAGTGGAACGAAAACTCACGTTAAGGGATTTTGGTCATGAGATC
