>Addgene plasmid #117880 | CHL1 T101D-eGFP | depositor partial sequence | sequence record 222691 | insert sequence
ATGTCTCTTCCTGAAACTAAATCTGATGATATCCTTCTTGATGCTTGGGACTTCCAAGGCCGTCCCGCCG
ATCGCTCAAAAACCGGCGGCTGGGCCAGCGCCGCCATGATTCTTTGTATTGAGGCCGTGGAGAGGCTGAC
GACGTTAGGTATCGGAGTTAATCTGGTGACGTATTTGACGGGAACTATGCATTTAGGCAATGCAACTGCG
GCTAACACCGTTACCAATTTCCTCGGAACTTCTTTCATGCTCTGTCTCCTCGGTGGCTTCATCGCCGATA
CCTTTCTCGGCAGGTACCTAACGATTGCTATATTCGCCGCAATCCAAGCCACGGGTGTTTCAATCTTAAC
TCTATCAACAATCATACCGGGACTTCGACCACCAAGATGCAATCCAACAACGTCGTCTCACTGCGAACAA
GCAAGTGGAATACAACTGACGGTCCTATACTTAGCCTTATACCTCACCGCTCTAGGAACGGGAGGCGTGA
AGGCTAGTGTCTCGGGTTTCGGGTCGGACCAATTCGATGAGACCGAACCAAAAGAACGATCGAAAATGAC
ATATTTCTTCAACCGTTTCTTCTTTTGTATCAACGTTGGCTCTCTTTTAGCTGTGACGGTCCTTGTCTAC
GTACAAGACGATGTTGGACGCAAATGGGGCTATGGAATTTGCGCGTTTGCGATCGTGCTTGCACTCAGCG
TTTTCTTGGCCGGAACAAACCGCTACCGTTTCAAGAAGTTGATCGGTAGCCCGATGACGCAGGTTGCTGC
GGTTATCGTGGCGGCGTGGAGGAATAGGAAGCTCGAGCTGCCGGCAGATCCGTCCTATCTCTACGATGTG
GATGATATTATTGCGGCGGAAGGTTCGATGAAGGGTAAACAAAAGCTGCCACACACTGAACAATTCCGTT
CATTAGATAAGGCAGCAATAAGGGATCAGGAAGCGGGAGTTACCTCGAATGTATTCAACAAGTGGACACT
CTCAACACTAACAGATGTTGAGGAAGTGAAACAAATCGTGCGAATGTTACCAATTTGGGCAACATGCATC
CTCTTCTGGACCGTCCACGCTCAATTAACGACATTATCAGTCGCACAATCCGAGACATTGGACCGTTCCA
TCGGGAGCTTCGAGATCCCTCCAGCATCGATGGCAGTCTTCTACGTCGGTGGCCTCCTCCTAACCACCGC
CGTCTATGACCGCGTCGCCATTCGTCTATGCAAAAAGCTATTCAACTACCCCCATGGTCTAAGACCGCTT
CAACGGATCGGTTTGGGGCTTTTCTTCGGATCAATGGCTATGGCTGTGGCTGCTTTGGTCGAGCTCAAAC
GTCTTAGAACTGCACACGCTCATGGTCCAACAGTCAAAACGCTTCCTCTAGGGTTTTATCTACTCATCCC
ACAATATCTTATTGTCGGTATCGGCGAAGCGTTAATCTACACAGGACAGTTAGATTTCTTCTTGAGAGAG
TGCCCTAAAGGTATGAAAGGGATGAGCACGGGTCTATTGTTGAGCACATTGGCATTAGGCTTTTTCTTCA
GCTCGGTTCTCGTGACAATCGTCGAGAAATTCACCGGGAAAGCTCATCCATGGATTGCCGATGATCTCAA
CAAGGGCCGTCTTTACAATTTCTACTGGCTTGTGGCCGTACTTGTTGCCTTGAACTTCCTCATTTTCCTA
GTTTTCTCCAAGTGGTACGTTTACAAGGAAAAAAGACTAGCTGAGGTGGGGATTGAGTTGGATGATGAGC
CGAGTATTCCAATGGGTCATAGCGGCCGCGAGAACCTGTACTTCCAATCTGGTTCGATGGTGAGCAAGGG
CGAGGAGCTGTTCACCGGGGTGGTGCCCATCCTGGTCGAGCTGGACGGCGACGTAAACGGCCACAAGTTC
AGCGTGTCCGGCGAGGGCGAGGGCGATGCCACCTACGGCAAGCTGACCCTGAAGTTCATCTGCACCACCG
GCAAGCTGCCCGTGCCCTGGCCCACCCTCGTGACCACCCTGACCTACGGCGTGCAGTGCTTCAGCCGCTA
CCCCGACCACATGAAGCAGCACGACTTCTTCAAGTCCGCCATGCCCGAAGGCTACGTCCAGGAGCGCACC
ATCTTCTTCAAGGACGACGGCAACTACAAGACCCGCGCCGAGGTGAAGTTCGAGGGCGACACCCTGGTGA
ACCGCATCGAGCTGAAGGGCATCGACTTCAAGGAGGACGGCAACATCCTGGGGCACAAGCTGGAGTACAA
CTACAACAGCCACAACGTCTATATCATGGCCGACAAGCAGAAGAACGGCATCAAGGTGAACTTCAAGATC
CGCCACAACATCGAGGACGGCAGCGTGCAGCTCGCCGACCACTACCAGCAGAACACCCCCATCGGCGACG
GCCCCGTGCTGCTGCCCGACAACCACTACCTGAGCACCCAGTCCGCCCTGAGCAAAGACCCCAACGAGAA
GCGCGATCACATGGTCCTGCTGGAGTTCGTGACCGCCGCCGGGATCACTCTCGGCATGGACGAGCTGTAC
AAGTCGTCGCATCATCATCATCATCATCATCATTAA
